Addgene plasmid #26369: pENTR4_FUS_C2G_R521G
Depositing lab: Thomas Tuschl. Depositing organization: Rockefeller University. Publication: RNA targets of wild-type and mutant FET family proteins. Hoell JI, Larsson E, Runge S, Nusbaum JD, Duggimpudi S, Farazi TA, Hafner M, Borkhardt A, Sander C, Tuschl T. Nat Struct Mol Biol. 2011 Nov 13. doi: 10.1038/nsmb.2163. PubMed 22081015.
Backbone
  Vector backbone: pENTR4
  Backbone manufacturer: Invitrogen
  Backbone size w/o insert (bp): 2278
  Vector type: Entry Vector
Growth in bacteria
  Bacterial resistance: Kanamycin, 50 μg/mL
  Growth temperature: 37°C
  Growth strain: DH5alpha
  Copy number: High Copy
Gene/Insert
  Gene/Insert name: FUS
  Species: H. sapiens (human)
  Insert size (bp): 1581
  Mutation: R521G
  Entrez Gene: FUS (a.k.a. ALS6, ETM4, FUS1, HNRNPP2, POMP75, TLS, altFUS)
  Cloning method: Restriction Enzyme; 5′ cloning site SalI (not destroyed); 3′ cloning site NotI (not destroyed)
  Sequencing primers: 5′ pENTR-F; 3′ pENTR-R
Terms and licenses: Academic/Nonprofit Terms; Industry Terms: Not Available to Industry
How to cite: pENTR4_FUS_C2G_R521G was a gift from Thomas Tuschl (Addgene plasmid # 26369 ; http://n2t.net/addgene:26369 ; RRID:Addgene_26369)
