[The description below was written by a language model from this plasmid's Addgene catalogue record.]
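Description:
pENTR4_FUS_C2G_R521G is a Gateway entry clone built on the Invitrogen pENTR4 backbone (about 2.3 kb without insert). It is a high-copy bacterial plasmid selected with kanamycin. As an entry vector it is not itself designed for expression. In the pENTR family the cloning region is flanked by attL recombination sites, so the insert can be moved by LR recombination into attR-containing destination vectors, which supply the promoter, tags and host-specific elements. The record includes no feature table, so the origin of replication, att sites and any other backbone elements are not individually documented here, and no promoter or epitope tag is stated.

The payload is a roughly 1.6 kb insert encoding human FUS (also known as TLS, and associated with the ALS6 locus), an RNA-binding protein of the FET family. It was cloned by restriction digestion between SalI at the 5′ end and NotI at the 3′ end, and both sites were retained. The insert carries the R521G amino-acid substitution. The "C2G" in the plasmid name presumably refers to the underlying nucleotide change, although the record does not explain it.

The associated publication examined the RNA targets of wild-type and mutant FET family proteins. This suggests that the clone serves as a transferable source of mutant FUS coding sequence for building expression constructs, allowing the RNA binding or cellular behaviour of the R521G variant to be compared with wild-type FUS. The specific destination vectors and downstream applications are not stated in the record.
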