>Addgene plasmid #26369 | pENTR4_FUS_C2G_R521G | addgene partial sequence | sequence record 32538 | 26369 with pENTR-R
TTTATTGTTCATGATGATATATTTTTATCTTGTGCAATGTAACATCAGAGATTTTGAGACACGGGCCAGA
GCTGCAGCTGGATGGCAAATAATGATTTTATTTTGACTGATAGTGACCTGTTCGTTGCAACAAATTGATA
AGCAATGCTTTCTTATAATGCCAACTTTGTACAAGAAAGCTGGGTCTAGATATCTCGAGTGCGGCCGCTT
AATACGGCCTCTCCCTGCCATCCTGTCTGTGCTCACCCCTGGAATCCATCTTGCCAGGGCCAAAGCCACC
TCTGTCCCCACCACCCCGGCCCCCTCGGAAGCCTCCACGGTCCCCGCCGCGGCCCCGGTAGCCGCCTCGA
TCATAGCCTCCTCTGCCACCACGACGATCATCCCCGTAGTTACCCCCCATGTGAGAGCCACCTGGTCCCC
CTCCTGGGCCATCTGGTTTAGGGGCCTTACACTGGTTGCATTCATTCCTCCAAGAGAAGTTCATATTCTC
ACAGGTGGGATTAGGACACTTCCAGTCACCAGCTCGCTGCTGTCCTCCACCGCCACCACCTCCACTGGGA
AATCCTCCTCGGCCACCACCACCACTGCCACCACCTCCATAGCCTCCACGGCCCATGGGTCCTCCTCGCC
CTCGGCCTCCACGACCATTGCCACCACCCCGATTAAAGTCTGCCCGGCGAGTAGCAAATGAGACCTTGAT
AGGATTTCCGGAGAATTCTTTACCATCAAACCAGTCAATAGCTGCTTTAGCTGAAGGTGGGTCATCAAAA
GAGACCGTTGCCTCTCCCTTCAGCTTGCCAGTTTCCCTGTCTGTGTACAAATTAATCATGG
